Addgene plasmid #39633: KHBD00537
Depositing lab: Bart Deplancke. Depositing organization: Swiss Federal Institute of Technology (EPFL). Publication: Automated protein-DNA interaction screening of Drosophila regulatory elements. Korneel Hens, Jean-Daniel Feuz, Alina Isakova, Antonina Lagovitina, Andreas Massouras, Julien Bryois, Patrick Callaerts, Susan E. Celniker, Bart Deplancke. Nat Methods. 2011 Oct 30;8(12):1065-70. 10.1038/nmeth.1763 PubMed 22037703.
Backbone
  Vector backbone: pDONR221
  Backbone manufacturer: Invitrogen
  Backbone size w/o insert (bp): 2536
  Vector type: Gateway DONR vector
Growth in bacteria
  Bacterial resistance: Kanamycin, 50 μg/mL
  Growth temperature: 37°C
  Growth strain: DH5alpha
  Copy number: High Copy
Gene/Insert
  Gene/Insert name: CG9793 (alt name: FBgn0037620)
  Species: D. melanogaster (fly)
  Insert size (bp): 1038
  Entrez Gene: ranshi (a.k.a. Dmel_CG9793, CG9793, Dmel\CG9793)
  Promoter: none
  Cloning method: Gateway Cloning
  Sequencing primers: 5′ M13-F20; 3′ M13R
Terms and licenses: Academic/Nonprofit Terms; Industry Terms: Not Available to Industry
Depositor comments: Please note that the ORFs in this collection were cloned open-ended (without a stop codon).
How to cite: KHBD00537 was a gift from Bart Deplancke (Addgene plasmid # 39633 ; http://n2t.net/addgene:39633 ; RRID:Addgene_39633)
