[The description below was written by a language model from this plasmid's Addgene catalogue record.]
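Description:
KHBD00537 is a Gateway entry clone built in the pDONR221 backbone, carrying the open reading frame of the Drosophila melanogaster gene CG9793 (FBgn0037620, also known as ranshi). The insert is recorded as 1038 bp on a 2536 bp backbone and was introduced by Gateway recombination cloning, so in the finished entry clone the ORF would be expected to sit between attL recombination sites, although no feature table is provided to confirm the exact junctions. The plasmid is maintained in E. coli as a high-copy vector under kanamycin selection. M13 forward and reverse primer sites flanking the cloning region are listed for sequence verification of the insert.

The record states that there is no promoter, which is consistent with the role of an entry clone: it is not meant to express the gene itself but to serve as a sequence-verified source from which the ORF can be shuttled by LR recombination into destination vectors that supply the promoter, tags and host-specific elements. The depositor notes that the ORFs in this collection were cloned open-ended, without a stop codon, which allows in-frame C-terminal fusions when transferred to a suitable destination vector and means that termination must be provided by that vector. The clone belongs to a collection associated with a study on automated screening of protein–DNA interactions at Drosophila regulatory elements, suggesting its intended use is generating fusion proteins for such interaction assays, though the record does not specify which destination vectors or assay formats were used for this particular ORF.
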