>Addgene plasmid #39633 | KHBD00537 | depositor partial sequence | sequence record 50073 | KHBD00537 sequence 1038 bps
ATGGAAGGAAAAGTGTGTCGCACTTGCGGCAAGCGCACGAATGCTGAAAGATCATTGAATATTTTTGAAA
AGCGCAATCAAACTACGCTGGAACACATCAAACTACTAACTGGAGCTGTGTTAAAGAACTGTAGTACGTT
GCCAAATCGACTATGTGCGTCCTGCCAAACTTGTTTGCAACAAGCCATATCCTTTAGGGAACGCTGTTTG
GAAGTCCAAAGGGAGTTGCTCCATTCCCAAGATGATGAAGACTTCCTTAGAATCTGCCAGGAATCTCCCA
AAAGTGTCCTTGAGCAGGAGGAGTTGGAACTGGATCTGGCAGAAATAAGCATAGAAGTCGAGCGATTAGA
CGATCTCAATGAAGGGCCCATTCAAAGCTCCGGTTTTAAAGTGGAGGACATTCTAAATGAATCTAAAATC
AACGAAGACGAGCCCAATAATGAGGACGATATTGATTATAGTGAAATGGATTACCTTATTTACGAAAGCG
ATACTGAAGTAGATGCAAAGCAGGAACTCAAATCAGACTCTGAGAATCCCAAAAAAAGGAGAAATCGTCG
AAATCCCCGCGACTCCAATAGGACCTTCTTTTGTGAGGAGTGCGGAAATCACATAAAAGATCGAATATCA
TTCATACTGCATTGTAAGCGACATCGCGGCGTCAAGGAGTTTGGGTGCGAATTCTGTGAGGATCGCTTCT
GCACGCCGGCGGAACTTAAGCGTCACATTCGCAAGCATACCGGGGAAAAGCCCTTCAAGTGCAGACACTG
TTCCCGCAGCTTTTCTGACTACAGCACTCGGTTGAAGCACGAGCGGACTCACACTAACGAACGACCTTTT
GTCTGCAAGGAGTGTAACAATGCCTTCACAACATCCTATATTCTTAAGAACCACATGCTCGTGCATACCG
GGGAGAAGGCTTTTAGGTGCGACCTCTGCGATAAGTTATTCAGTCGCTACACACACCTTACTACCCATTA
TCGTTCAAATGCTCACAGACGAAACATGCAGAAAGCAGACACAATCTTTGATAAACCC
