>Addgene plasmid #39633 | KHBD00537 | addgene partial sequence | sequence record 51749 | M13Rev
TGCTTTCTTATAATGCCAACTTTGTACAAGAAAGTTGGCAAGGGTTTATCAAAGATTGTGTCTGCTTTCT
GCATGTTTCGTCTGTGAGCATTTGAACGATAATGGGTAGTAAGGTGTGTGTAGCGACTGAATAACTTATC
GCAGAGGTCGCACCTAAAAGCCTTCTCCCCGGTATGCACGAGCATGTGGTTCTTAAGAATATAGGATGTT
GTGAAGGCATTGTTACACTCCTTGCAGACAAAAGGTCGTTCGTTAGTGTGAGTCCGCTCGTGCTTCAACC
GAGTGCTGTAGTCAGAAAAGCTGCGGGAACAGTGTCTGCACTTGAAGGGCTTTTCCCCGGTATGCTTGCG
AATGTGACGCTTAAGTTCCGCCGGCGTGCAGAAGCGATCCTCACAGAATTCGCACCCAAACTCCTTGACG
CCGCGATGTCGCTTACAATGCAGTATGAATGATATTCGATCTTTTATGTGATTTCCGCACTCCTCACAAA
AGAAGGTCCTATTGGAGTCGCGGGGATTTCGACGATTTCTCCTTTTTTTGGGATTCTCAGAGTCTGATTT
GAGTTCCTGCTTTGCATCTACTTCAGTATCGCTTTCGTAAATAAGGTAATCCATTTCACTATAATCAATA
TCGTCCTCATTATTGGGCTCGTCTTCGTTGATTTTAGATTCATTTA
